>Addgene plasmid #41505 | TAL-4GC1 | depositor partial sequence | sequence record 55374 | TAL-4GC1 sequence 220 bps
GAATGCAGGTTGTCGCCATCGCCTCTAACAAGGGGGGAAAGCAAGCCCTGGAAACCGTGCAAAGGTTGTT
GCCCGTCCTTTGTCAAGACCACGGCCTTACACCCGAGCAAGTCGTGGCCATTGCATCACATGACGGTGGC
AAACAGGCTCTTGAGACTGTTCAGAGACTTCTCCCAGTTCTCTGTCAAGCCCACGGTTTGACACCCGACC
AAGGGCATTC
