>Addgene plasmid #41505 | TAL-4GC1 | addgene partial sequence | sequence record 55924 | M13_pUC_fwd
AGCGCGCGTAATACGACTCACTATAGGGCGAATTGGGTACCGGGCCCCCCCTCGAGGTCGACGGTATCGA
TAAGCTTGATCCAAATGAATGCCCTTGGTCGGGTGTCAAACCGTGGGCTTGACAGAGAACTGGGAGAAGT
CTCTGAACAGTCTCAAGAGCCTGTTTGCCACCGTCATGTGATGCAATGGCCACGACTTGCTCGGGTGTAA
GGCCGTGGTCTTGACAAAGGACGGGCAACAACCTTTGCACGGTTTCCAGGGCTTGCTTTCCCCCCTTGTT
AGAGGCGATGGCGACAACCTGCATTCATTTGGATCGAATTCCTGCAGCCCGGGGGATCCGCCCGGGCTAG
AGCGGCCGCCACCGCGGTGGAGCTCCAGCTTTTGTTCCCTTTAGTGAGGGTTAATTGCGCGCTTGGCGTA
ATCATGGTCATAGCTGTTTCCTGTGTGAAATTGTTATCCGCTCACAATTCCACACAACATACGAGCCGGA
AGCATAAAGTGTAAAGCCTGGGGTGCCTAATGAGTGAGCTAACTCACATTAATTGCGTTGCGCTCACTGC
CCGCTTTCCAGTCGGGAAACCTGTCGTGCCAGCTGCATTAATGAATCGGCCAACGCGCGGGGAGAGGCGG
TTTGCGTATTGGGCGCTCTTCCGCTTCCTCGCTCACTGACTCGCTGCGCTCGGTCGTTCGGCTGCGGCGA
GCGGTATCAGCTCACTCAAAGGCGGTAATACGGTTATCCACAGAATCAGGGGATAACGCAGGAAAGAACA
TGTGAGCAAAAGGCCAGCAAAAGGCCAGGAACCGTAAAAAGGCCGCGTTGCTGGCGTTTTTCCATAGGCT
CCGCCCCCCTGACGAGCATCACAAAAATCGACGCTCAAGTCAGAGGTGGCGAA
