[The description below was written by a language model from this plasmid's Addgene catalogue record.]
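Description:
TAL-4GC1 is a small bacterial library plasmid built on the pPCR-Script Amp SK(+) PCR cloning backbone, a high-copy vector of about 3 kb that is propagated in E. coli under ampicillin selection. It is not an expression or delivery vector; the record lists no promoter intended to drive the insert, no tags and no reporter, and no feature table accompanies the entry, so the exact arrangement of backbone elements around the insert cannot be described beyond what is typical for this vector family. The insert can be sequenced with standard M13/pUC forward and reverse primers, indicating that it sits in the usual multiple cloning region. The cloning method used to place it there is recorded as unknown.

The payload is a synthetic fragment of about 220 bp named 4GC1. The plasmid comes from a toolkit developed for high-throughput, ligation-independent assembly of transcription activator-like effector (TALE) genes. In such systems, short pre-made modules encoding one or a few TALE repeats, each repeat recognising a single DNA base, are joined in a defined order through complementary single-stranded overhangs to build a custom DNA-binding array. The insert size and name are consistent with a two-repeat unit, plausibly specifying G and C at a particular position in the assembly, but the record does not spell out the naming scheme, so this reading is an inference. The plasmid is best understood as one building block of a larger module collection, used as a source of a repeat fragment for constructing designer TALE proteins such as TALE nucleases or transcriptional regulators, rather than as a stand-alone functional construct.
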