Addgene plasmid #41505: TAL-4GC1
Depositing lab: Veit Hornung. Depositing organization: Universitaetsklinikum Bonn. Publication: A ligation-independent cloning technique for high-throughput assembly of transcription activator-like effector genes. Schmid-Burgk JL, Schmidt T, Kaiser V, Honing K, Hornung V. Nat Biotechnol. 2012 Dec 16. doi: 10.1038/nbt.2460. PubMed 23242165.
Backbone
  Vector backbone: pPCR-Script Amp SK(+)
  Backbone manufacturer: Stratagene
  Backbone size w/o insert (bp): 2961
  Vector type: PCR Cloning Vector
Growth in bacteria
  Bacterial resistance: Ampicillin, 100 μg/mL
  Growth temperature: 37°C
  Growth strain: DH10B
  Copy number: High Copy
Gene/Insert
  Gene/Insert name: 4GC1
  Species: Synthetic
  Insert size (bp): 220
  Cloning method: Unknown
  Sequencing primers: 5′ M13_pUC_fwd; 3′ M13_pUC_rev
Terms and licenses: Academic/Nonprofit Terms; Industry Terms: Not Available to Industry
How to cite: TAL-4GC1 was a gift from Veit Hornung (Addgene plasmid # 41505 ; http://n2t.net/addgene:41505 ; RRID:Addgene_41505)
